Addgene plasmid #91689: MKbpAII
Purpose: MMTV-LTR promoter/enhancer with rabbit beta-globin intron and bovine growth hormone poly-A sequence to enhance transgene expression
Depositing lab: Jeffrey Rosen. Depositing organization: Baylor College of Medicine. Publication: A beta-catenin survival signal is required for normal lobular development in the mammary gland. Tepera SB, McCrea PD, Rosen JM. J Cell Sci. 2003 Mar 15;116(Pt 6):1137-49. PubMed 12584256.
Backbone
  Vector backbone: pBluescriptII
  Backbone size w/o insert (bp): 3000
  Total vector size (bp): 6224
  Vector type: Mammalian Expression
Growth in bacteria
  Bacterial resistance: Ampicillin, 100 μg/mL
  Growth temperature: 37°C
  Growth strain: DH5alpha
  Copy number: High Copy
Gene/Insert
  Gene/Insert name: MMTV LTR cloned into KbpA vector
  Species: M. musculus (mouse), B. taurus (bovine); rabbit
  Insert size (bp): 3300
  Promoter: MMTV LTR
  Cloning method: Restriction Enzyme; 5′ cloning site BamHI (unknown if destroyed); 3′ cloning site BamHI (unknown if destroyed)
  Sequencing primers: 5′ GTTGTAAAACGACGGCCAGT; 3′ ATGAGACAGCACAATAACCAGC
Terms and licenses: Academic/Nonprofit Terms; Industry Terms: Not Available to Industry
How to cite: MKbpAII was a gift from Jeffrey Rosen (Addgene plasmid # 91689 ; http://n2t.net/addgene:91689 ; RRID:Addgene_91689)
