[The description below was written by a language model from this plasmid's Addgene catalogue record and pLannotate feature annotations shown in this document.]
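Description:
MKbpAII is a mammalian expression and transgene-construction vector built on the pBluescriptII backbone, about 6.2 kb in total with roughly 3.3 kb of inserted regulatory sequence. It is propagated in E. coli as a high-copy plasmid from the ColE1/pUC-type origin and selected with ampicillin through the β-lactamase gene. The backbone also keeps the f1 phage origin, the flanking T3 and T7 promoters, and remnants of the lac promoter/operator, lacZα and the pBluescript polylinker.

The payload is an empty expression cassette rather than a gene of interest. A mouse mammary tumor virus (MMTV) LTR fragment, cloned via BamHI into the parental KbpA vector, supplies the promoter/enhancer. The feature table's hits to a partial MMTV env coding region and the sag superantigen open reading frame reflect the viral sequence carried on this fragment, since sag lies within the MMTV LTR. They are not intended expression products. Downstream lie the rabbit β-globin intron with a short piece of adjacent β-globin exon sequence, then the bovine growth hormone polyadenylation signal. The intron provides a splicing event and the bGH signal provides efficient 3′ end processing, and both are included to enhance transgene expression. The short matches annotated as TRE3GS and SV40 promoter fragments are only a few dozen bases long and are probably incidental similarity or cloning remnants rather than functional elements.

The record does not specify which site receives a cDNA, nor any mammalian selection marker. The MMTV LTR is a hormone-responsive element commonly used to direct expression to mammary epithelium. Consistent with this, the associated work concerns mammary gland development, so the vector is suited to building mammary-targeted transgenes.
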