Features (pLannotate 1.2.2; 20 found; start..end, strand, type, name):
      3..21      +  promoter       T3 promoter: promoter for bacteriophage T3 RNA polymerase
     34..76      +  misc_feature   MCS (fragment): pBluescript multiple cloning site
     71..1156    +  CDS            env (fragment): ENV_MMTVC - Experimental evidence at protein level: Swiss-Prot protein existence level 1. The transmembrane protein (TM) acts as a class I viral fusion protein. Under the current model, the protein has at least 3 conformational states: pre-fusion native state, pre-hairpin intermediate state, and post-fusion hairpin state. During viral and target cell membrane fusion, the coiled coil regions (heptad repeats) assume a trimer-of-hairpins structure, positioning the fusion peptide in close proximity to the C-terminal region of the ectodomain. The formation of this structure appears to drive apposit
   1107..2063    +  CDS            sag: PR73_MMTVC - Experimental evidence at transcript level: Swiss-Prot protein existence level 2. Superantigen. From Mouse mammary tumor virus (strain C3H) (MMTV).
   2268..2299    +  promoter       TRE3GS promoter (fragment): 3rd-generation Tet-responsive promoter that can be activated by binding of Tet-On® 3G, modified to eliminate binding sites for endogenous mammalian transcription factors
   2431..3003    +  intron         β-globin intron: intron from rabbit β-globin gene
   3001..3057    +  CDS            HBB (fragment): HBB_LEPEU - Experimental evidence at protein level: Swiss-Prot protein existence level 1. Involved in oxygen transport from the lung to the various peripheral tissues. From Lepus europaeus (European hare).
   3085..3309    +  polyA_signal   bGH poly(A) signal: bovine growth hormone polyadenylation signal
   3313..3334    +  promoter       SV40 promoter (fragment): SV40 enhancer and early promoter
   3365..3409    +  misc_feature   MCS (fragment): pBluescript multiple cloning site
   3418..3436    -  promoter       T7 promoter: promoter for bacteriophage T7 RNA polymerase
   3444..3599    +  CDS            lacZα (fragment): LacZα fragment of β-galactosidase; lacZ fragment
   3604..4032    +  rep_origin     f1 ori (sequence partly withheld): f1 bacteriophage origin of replication; arrow indicates direction of (+) strand synthesis
   4085..4189    +  promoter       AmpR promoter: bla
   4190..5050    +  CDS            AmpR: β-lactamase; bla; confers resistance to ampicillin, carbenicillin, and related antibiotics
   5221..5809    +  rep_origin     ori: high-copy-number ColE1/pMB1/pBR322/pUC origin of replication
   5992..6084    +  CDS            lacI (fragment): lac repressor; lacI; The lac repressor binds to the lac operator to inhibit transcription in E. coli. This inhibition can be relieved by adding lactose or isopropyl-β-D-thiogalactopyranoside (IPTG).
   6097..6118    +  protein_bind   CAP binding site: CAP binding activates transcription in the presence of cAMP. E. coli catabolite activator protein
   6133..6163    +  promoter       lac promoter: promoter for the E. coli lac operon
   6171..6187    +  protein_bind   lac operator: The lac repressor binds to the lac operator to inhibit transcription in E. coli. This inhibition can be relieved by adding lactose or isopropyl-β-D-thiogalactopyranoside (IPTG). lac repressor encoded by lacI
>Addgene plasmid #91689 | MKbpAII | addgene full sequence | sequence record 183317 | Addgene NGS Result
GCAATTAACCCTCACTAAAGGGAACAAAAGCTGGAGCTCCACCGCGGTGGCGGCCGCTCTAGAACTAGTG
GATCCCAATGATAGAGATTTTACTGCTCTAGTTCCCCATACAGAATTGTTTCGCTTAGTTGCAGCCTCAA
GATATCTTATTCTCAAAAGGCCAGGATTTCAAGAACATGACATGATTCCTACATCTGCCTGTGTTACTTA
CCCTTATGCCATATTATTAGGATTACCTCAGCTAATAGATATAGAGAAAAGAGGATCTACTTTTCATATT
TCCTGTTCTTCTTGTAGATTGACTAATTGTTTAGATTCTTCTGCCTACGACTATGCAGCGATCATAGTCA
AGAGGCCGCCATACGTGCTGCTACCTGTAGATATTGGTGATGAACCATGGTTTGATGATTCTGCCATTCA
AACCTTTAGGTATGCCACAGATTTAATTCGAGCCAAGCGATTCGTCGCTGCCATTATTCTGGGCATATCT
GCTTTAATTGCTATTATCACTTCCTTTGCTGTAGCTACTACTGCTTTAGTTAAGGAGATGCAAACTGCTA
CGTTTGTTAATAATCTTCATAGGAATGTTACATTAGCCTTATCTGAACAAAGAATAATAGATTTAAAATT
AGAAGCTAGACTTAATGCTTTAGAAGAAGTAGTTTTAGAGTTGGGACAAGATGTGGCAAACTTAAAGACC
AGAATGTCCACCAGGTGTCATGCAAATTATGATTTTATCTGCGTTACACCTTTACCATATAATGCTTCTG
AGAGCTGGGAAAGAACCAAAGCTCATTTATTGGGCATTTGGAATGACAATGAGATTTCATATAACATACA
AGAATTAACCAACCTGATTAGTGATATGAGCAAACAACATATTGACACAGTGGACCTCAGTGGCTTGGCT
CAGTCCTTTGCCAATGGAGTAAAGGCTTTAAATCCATTAGATTGGACACAATATTTCATTTTTATAGGTG
TTGGAGCCCTGCTTTTAGTCATAGTGCTTATGATTTTCCCCATTGTTTTCCAGTGCCTTGCGAAGAGCCT
TGACCAAGTGCAGTCAGATCTTAACGTGCTTCTTTTAAAAAAGAAAAAAGGGGGAAATGCCGCGCCTGCA
GCAGAAATGGTTGAACTCCCGAGAGTGTCCTACACCTAGGGGAGAAGCAGCCAAGGGGTTGTTTCCCACC
AAGGACGACCCGTCTGCGCACAAACGGATGAGCCCATCAGACAAAGACATATTCATTCTCTGCTGCAAAC
TTGGCATAGCTCTGCTTTGCCTGGGGCTATTGGGGGAAGTTGCGGTTCGTGCTCGCAGGGCTCTCACCCT
TGACTCTTTTAATAGCTCTTCTGTGCAAGATTACAATCTAAACAATTCGGAGAACTCGACCTTCCTCCTG
AGGCAAGGACCACAGCCAACTTCCTCTTACAAGCCGCATCGATTTTGTCCTTCAGAAATAGAAATAAGAA
TGCTTGCTAAAAATTATATTTTTACCAATAAGACCAATCCAATAGGTAGATTATTAGTTACTATGTTAAG
AAATGAATCATTATCTTTTAGTACTATTTTTACTCAAATTCAGAAGTTAGAAATGGGAATAGAAAATAGA
AAGAGACGCTCAACCTCAATTGAAGAACAGGTGCAAGGACTATTGACCACAGGCCTAGAAGTAAAAAAGG
GAAAAAAGAGTGTTTTTGTCAAAATAGGAGACAGGTGGTGGCAACCAGGGACTTATAGGGGACCTTACAT
CTACAGACCAACAGATGCCCCCTTACCATATACAGGAAGATATGACTTAAATTGGGATAGGTGGGTTACA
GTCAATGGCTATAAAGTGTTATATAGATCCCTCCCTTTTCGTGAAAGACTCGCCAGAGCTAGACCTCCTT
GGTGTATGTTGTCTCAAGAAGAAAAAGACGACATGAAACAACAGGTACATGATTATATTTATCTAGGAAC
AGGAATGCACTTTTGGGGAAAGATTTTCCATACCAAGGAGGGGACAGTGGCTGGACTAATAGAACATTAT
TCTGCAAAAACTTATGGCATGAGTTATTATGAATAGCCTTTATTGGCCCAACCTTGCGGTTCCCAGGGCT
TAAGTAAGTTTTTGGTTACAAACTGTTCTTAAAACGAGGATGTGAGACAAGTGGTTTCCTGACTTGGTTT
GGTATCAAAGGTTCTGATCTGAGCTCTGAGTGTTCTATTTTCCTATGTTCTTTTGGAATTTATCCAAATC
TTATGTAAATGCTTATGTAAACCAAGATATAAAAGAGTGCTGATTTTTTGAGTAAACTTGCAACAGTCCT
AACATTCACCTCTTGTGTGTTTGTGTCTGTTCGCCATCCCGTCTCCGCTCGTCACTTATCCTTCACTTTC
CAGAGGGTCCCCCCGCAGACCCCGGCGTAGAGGATCCTGAGAACTTCAGGGTGAGTTTGGGGACCCTTGA
TTGTTCTTTCTTTTTCGCTATTGTAAAATTCATGTTATATGGAGGGGGCAAAGTTTTCAGGGTGTTGTTT
AGAATGGGAAGATGTCCCTTGTATCACCATGGACCCTCATGATAATTTTGTTTCTTTCACTTTCTACTCT
GTTGACAACCATTGTCTCCTCTTATTTTCTTTTCATTTTCTGTAACTTTTTCGTTAAACTTTAGCTTGCA
TTTGTAACGAATTTTTAAATTCACTTTTGTTTATTTGTCAGATTGTAAGTACTTTCTCTAATCACTTTTT
TTTCAAGGCAATCAGGGTATATTATATTGTACTTCAGCACAGTTTTAGAGAACAATTGTTATAATTAAAT
GATAAGGTAGAATATTTCTGCATATAAATTCTGGCTGGCGTGGAAATATTCTTATTGGTAGAAACAACTA
CATCCTGGTCATCATCCTGCCTTTCTCTTTATGGTTACAATGATATACACTGTTTGAGATGAGGATAAAA
TACTCTGAGTCCAAACCGGGCCCCTCTGCTAACCATGTTCATGCCTTCTTCTTTTTCCTACAGCTCCTGG
GCAACGTGCTGGTTATTGTGCTGTCTCATCATTTTGGCAAAGAATTCGATCTAGAGCTCGCTGATCAGCC
TCGACTGTGCCTTCTAGTTGCCAGCCATCTGTTGTTTGCCCCTCCCCCGTGCCTTCCTTGACCCTGGAAG
GTGCCACTCCCACTGTCCTTTCCTAATAAAATGAGGAAATTGCATCGCATTGTCTGAGTAGGTGTCATTC
TATTCTGGGGGGTGGGGTGGGGCAGGACAGCAAGGGGGAGGATTGGGAAGACAATAGCAGGCATGCTGGG
GATGCGGTGGGCTCTATGGCTTCTGAGGCGGAAAGAACCAGCTGGGGCTCGAGATCCACTAGTTCTAGCC
TCGAATCAAGCTTATCGATACCGTCGACCTCGAGGGGGGGCCCGGTACCCAATTCGCCCTATAGTGAGTC
GTATTACGCGCGCTCACTGGCCGTCGTTTTACAACGTCGTGACTGGGAAAACCCTGGCGTTACCCAACTT
AATCGCCTTGCAGCACATCCCCCTTTCGCCAGCTGGCGTAATAGCGAAGAGGCCCGCACCGATCGCCCTT
CCCAACAGTTGCGCAGCCTGAATGGCGAATGGG
[124 nt withheld, positions 3604-3727]
C
[91 nt withheld, positions 3729-3819]
A
[49 nt withheld, positions 3821-3869]
CCTTTGACGTTGGAGTCCACGTTCTTT
[37 nt withheld, positions 3897-3933]
ACCCTATCTCGGTCTATTCTTTTGATTTATAAGGGATTTTGCCGATTTCGGCCTATTGGTTAAAAAATGA
GCTGATTTAACAAAAATTTAACGCGAATTTTAACAAAATATTAACGCTTACAATTTAGGTGGCACTTTTC
GGGGAAATGTGCGCGGAACCCCTATTTGTTTATTTTTCTAAATACATTCAAATATGTATCCGCTCATGAG
ACAATAACCCTGATAAATGCTTCAATAATATTGAAAAAGGAAGAGTATGAGTATTCAACATTTCCGTGTC
GCCCTTATTCCCTTTTTTGCGGCATTTTGCCTTCCTGTTTTTGCTCACCCAGAAACGCTGGTGAAAGTAA
AAGATGCTGAAGATCAGTTGGGTGCACGAGTGGGTTACATCGAACTGGATCTCAACAGCGGTAAGATCCT
TGAGAGTTTTCGCCCCGAAGAACGTTTTCCAATGATGAGCACTTTTAAAGTTCTGCTATGTGGCGCGGTA
TTATCCCGTATTGACGCCGGGCAAGAGCAACTCGGTCGCCGCATACACTATTCTCAGAATGACTTGGTTG
AGTACTCACCAGTCACAGAAAAGCATCTTACGGATGGCATGACAGTAAGAGAATTATGCAGTGCTGCCAT
AACCATGAGTGATAACACTGCGGCCAACTTACTTCTGACAACGATCGGAGGACCGAAGGAGCTAACCGCT
TTTTTGCACAACATGGGGGATCATGTAACTCGCCTTGATCGTTGGGAACCGGAGCTGAATGAAGCCATAC
CAAACGACGAGCGTGACACCACGATGCCTGTAGCAATGGCAACAACGTTGCGCAAACTATTAACTGGCGA
ACTACTTACTCTAGCTTCCCGGCAACAATTAATAGACTGGATGGAGGCGGATAAAGTTGCAGGACCACTT
CTGCGCTCGGCCCTTCCGGCTGGCTGGTTTATTGCTGATAAATCTGGAGCCGGTGAGCGTGGGTCTCGCG
GTATCATTGCAGCACTGGGGCCAGATGGTAAGCCCTCCCGTATCGTAGTTATCTACACGACGGGGAGTCA
GGCAACTATGGATGAACGAAATAGACAGATCGCTGAGATAGGTGCCTCACTGATTAAGCATTGGTAACTG
TCAGACCAAGTTTACTCATATATACTTTAGATTGATTTAAAACTTCATTTTTAATTTAAAAGGATCTAGG
TGAAGATCCTTTTTGATAATCTCATGACCAAAATCCCTTAACGTGAGTTTTCGTTCCACTGAGCGTCAGA
CCCCGTAGAAAAGATCAAAGGATCTTCTTGAGATCCTTTTTTTCTGCGCGTAATCTGCTGCTTGCAAACA
AAAAAACCACCGCTACCAGCGGTGGTTTGTTTGCCGGATCAAGAGCTACCAACTCTTTTTCCGAAGGTAA
CTGGCTTCAGCAGAGCGCAGATACCAAATACTGTTCTTCTAGTGTAGCCGTAGTTAGGCCACCACTTCAA
GAACTCTGTAGCACCGCCTACATACCTCGCTCTGCTAATCCTGTTACCAGTGGCTGCTGCCAGTGGCGAT
AAGTCGTGTCTTACCGGGTTGGACTCAAGACGATAGTTACCGGATAAGGCGCAGCGGTCGGGCTGAACGG
GGGGTTCGTGCACACAGCCCAGCTTGGAGCGAACGACCTACACCGAACTGAGATACCTACAGCGTGAGCT
ATGAGAAAGCGCCACGCTTCCCGAAGGGAGAAAGGCGGACAGGTATCCGGTAAGCGGCAGGGTCGGAACA
GGAGAGCGCACGAGGGAGCTTCCAGGGGGAAACGCCTGGTATCTTTATAGTCCTGTCGGGTTTCGCCACC
TCTGACTTGAGCGTCGATTTTTGTGATGCTCGTCAGGGGGGCGGAGCCTATGGAAAAACGCCAGCAACGC
GGCCTTTTTACGGTTCCTGGCCTTTTGCTGGCCTTTTGCTCACATGTTCTTTCCTGCGTTATCCCCTGAT
TCTGTGGATAACCGTATTACCGCCTTTGAGTGAGCTGATACCGCTCGCCGCAGCCGAACGACCGAGCGCA
GCGAGTCAGTGAGCGAGGAAGCGGAAGAGCGCCCAATACGCAAACCGCCTCTCCCCGCGCGTTGGCCGAT
TCATTAATGCAGCTGGCACGACAGGTTTCCCGACTGGAAAGCGGGCAGTGAGCGCAACGCAATTAATGTG
AGTTAGCTCACTCATTAGGCACCCCAGGCTTTACACTTTATGCTTCCGGCTCGTATGTTGTGTGGAATTG
TGAGCGGATAACAATTTCACACAGGAAACAGCTATGACCATGATTACGCCAAGCGC
